Addgene plasmid #112309: pZNF354B-donor
Purpose: CRISPR donor plasmid to tag human transcription factor ZNF354B with GFP
Depositing lab: Kevin White. Depositing organization: University of Chicago.
Backbone
  Vector backbone: pUC19
  Vector type: CRISPR
Growth in bacteria
  Bacterial resistance: Ampicillin, 100 μg/mL
  Growth temperature: 37°C
  Growth strain: DH5alpha
  Copy number: High Copy
Gene/Insert
  Gene/Insert name: ZNF354B homology arms flanking EGFP-IRES-Neo cassette
  Species: H. sapiens (human)
  Mutation: hg38:5:178884427:G>A, hg38:5:178883445:C>T, rs6896077, rs12657785, hg38:5:178883497:C>T, hg38:5:178883498:T>C, hg38:5:178883500:A>G, hg38:5:178883574:A>G, hg38:5:178883576:T>A
  Entrez Gene: ZNF354B (a.k.a. KID2, FLJ25008, MGC138316)
  Cloning method: Gibson Cloning
  Sequencing primers: 5′ M13pUC-fwd; 3′ M13pUC-rev
Terms and licenses: Academic/Nonprofit Terms; Industry Terms: Not Available to Industry
Depositor comments: Cloning source: K562. Use with plasmid pZNF354B.1.0-gDNA.
How to cite: pZNF354B-donor was a gift from Kevin White (Addgene plasmid # 112309 ; http://n2t.net/addgene:112309 ; RRID:Addgene_112309)
