[The description below was written by a language model from this plasmid's Addgene catalogue record and pLannotate feature annotations shown in this document.]
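Description:
pZNF354B-donor is a homology-directed repair donor plasmid built on pUC19 for CRISPR-mediated tagging of the endogenous human transcription factor gene ZNF354B with GFP. The 7,049-nt plasmid is propagated in E. coli through the high-copy pUC/ColE1 origin and selected with ampicillin via the bla gene and its promoter. Remnants of the pUC19 lac promoter/operator, lacZα and multiple cloning site flank the insert, which was assembled by Gibson cloning.

The payload consists of two ZNF354B homology arms amplified from K562 genomic DNA, surrounding a promoterless EGFP-IRES-Neo cassette. Just upstream of EGFP the feature tables detect an S-tag and a short match to a TEV-cleavage/His-type composite tag, suggesting a small linker or affinity-tag segment between the gene's coding sequence and the fluorescent protein. An EMCV IRES follows EGFP and drives translation of the Tn5 neomycin phosphotransferase. No mammalian promoter is annotated, so both EGFP and G418 resistance would presumably depend on correct integration and transcription from the native ZNF354B locus, which favours recovery of properly targeted cells. The upstream position of the zinc-finger-like sequence is consistent with tagging at the C-terminal end of the protein, though the record does not state this.

Small hits to bovine ZNF567, a CCR5 zinc-finger domain, U1 snRNA and a LEU2 promoter fragment lie within the homology arm regions and are most likely similarity matches to human genomic sequence rather than engineered parts. The record lists several single-nucleotide differences from the hg38 reference, including two named SNPs, but does not explain their origin. The donor is intended for use with its companion guide RNA plasmid, pZNF354B.1.0-gDNA. The depositor and repository sequencing records give essentially identical annotations.
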