Features (pLannotate 1.2.2; 19 found; start..end, strand, type, name):
      1..21      +  misc_feature   MCS (fragment): pUC18/19 multiple cloning site
     58..74      -  protein_bind   lac operator: The lac repressor binds to the lac operator to inhibit transcription in E. coli. This inhibition can be relieved by adding lactose or isopropyl-β-D-thiogalactopyranoside (IPTG). lac repressor encoded by lacI
     82..112     -  promoter       lac promoter: promoter for the E. coli lac operon
    127..148     -  protein_bind   CAP binding site: CAP binding activates transcription in the presence of cAMP. E. coli catabolite activator protein
    161..253     -  CDS            lacI (fragment): lac repressor; lacI; The lac repressor binds to the lac operator to inhibit transcription in E. coli. This inhibition can be relieved by adding lactose or isopropyl-β-D-thiogalactopyranoside (IPTG).
    436..1024    -  rep_origin     ori: high-copy-number ColE1/pMB1/pBR322/pUC origin of replication
   1195..2055    -  CDS            AmpR: β-lactamase; bla; confers resistance to ampicillin, carbenicillin, and related antibiotics
   2056..2160    -  promoter       AmpR promoter: bla
   2255..2290    +  CDS            rop (fragment): Rop protein, which maintains plasmids at low copy number; rop
   2392..2491    +  misc_feature   bom (fragment): basis of mobility region from pBR322
   2497..2654    -  CDS            lacZα (fragment): LacZα fragment of β-galactosidase; lacZ fragment
   3058..3076    +  CDS            CCR5TC (fragment): zinc-finger domain from the CCR5-224 (+) zinc-finger nuclease that recognizes the left half-site target sequence in the human CCR5 gene (Perez et al., 2008; Gross et al., 2013)
   3705..3725    +  CDS            capTEV™ (fragment): composite tag for in vivo biotinylation, TEV protease cleavage, and 6xHis tagging
   3739..3783    +  CDS            S-Tag: affinity and epitope tag derived from pancreatic ribonuclease A
   3874..4593    +  CDS            EGFP: the original enhanced GFP (Yang et al., 1996) mammalian codon-optimized
   4631..5216    +  misc_feature   IRES2: internal ribosome entry site (IRES) of the encephalomyocarditis virus (EMCV)
   5298..6101    +  CDS            NeoR/KanR: aminoglycoside phosphotransferase from Tn5; aph(3')-II (or nptII); confers resistance to neomycin, kanamycin, and G418 (Geneticin®)
   6530..6694    +  ncRNA          U1: Accession: RF00003 - U1 spliceosomal RNA
   6694..6711    -  promoter       LEU2 promoter (fragment): S. cerevisiae LEU2
>Addgene plasmid #112309 | pZNF354B-donor | depositor full sequence | sequence record 211700 | Full Sequence
GACCTGCAGGCATGCAAGCTTGGCGTAATCATGGTCATAGCTGTTTCCTGTGTGAAATTGTTATCCGCTC
ACAATTCCACACAACATACGAGCCGGAAGCATAAAGTGTAAAGCCTGGGGTGCCTAATGAGTGAGCTAAC
TCACATTAATTGCGTTGCGCTCACTGCCCGCTTTCCAGTCGGGAAACCTGTCGTGCCAGCTGCATTAATG
AATCGGCCAACGCGCGGGGAGAGGCGGTTTGCGTATTGGGCGCTCTTCCGCTTCCTCGCTCACTGACTCG
CTGCGCTCGGTCGTTCGGCTGCGGCGAGCGGTATCAGCTCACTCAAAGGCGGTAATACGGTTATCCACAG
AATCAGGGGATAACGCAGGAAAGAACATGTGAGCAAAAGGCCAGCAAAAGGCCAGGAACCGTAAAAAGGC
CGCGTTGCTGGCGTTTTTCCATAGGCTCCGCCCCCCTGACGAGCATCACAAAAATCGACGCTCAAGTCAG
AGGTGGCGAAACCCGACAGGACTATAAAGATACCAGGCGTTTCCCCCTGGAAGCTCCCTCGTGCGCTCTC
CTGTTCCGACCCTGCCGCTTACCGGATACCTGTCCGCCTTTCTCCCTTCGGGAAGCGTGGCGCTTTCTCA
TAGCTCACGCTGTAGGTATCTCAGTTCGGTGTAGGTCGTTCGCTCCAAGCTGGGCTGTGTGCACGAACCC
CCCGTTCAGCCCGACCGCTGCGCCTTATCCGGTAACTATCGTCTTGAGTCCAACCCGGTAAGACACGACT
TATCGCCACTGGCAGCAGCCACTGGTAACAGGATTAGCAGAGCGAGGTATGTAGGCGGTGCTACAGAGTT
CTTGAAGTGGTGGCCTAACTACGGCTACACTAGAAGGACAGTATTTGGTATCTGCGCTCTGCTGAAGCCA
GTTACCTTCGGAAAAAGAGTTGGTAGCTCTTGATCCGGCAAACAAACCACCGCTGGTAGCGGTGGTTTTT
TTGTTTGCAAGCAGCAGATTACGCGCAGAAAAAAAGGATCTCAAGAAGATCCTTTGATCTTTTCTACGGG
GTCTGACGCTCAGTGGAACGAAAACTCACGTTAAGGGATTTTGGTCATGAGATTATCAAAAAGGATCTTC
ACCTAGATCCTTTTAAATTAAAAATGAAGTTTTAAATCAATCTAAAGTATATATGAGTAAACTTGGTCTG
ACAGTTACCAATGCTTAATCAGTGAGGCACCTATCTCAGCGATCTGTCTATTTCGTTCATCCATAGTTGC
CTGACTCCCCGTCGTGTAGATAACTACGATACGGGAGGGCTTACCATCTGGCCCCAGTGCTGCAATGATA
CCGCGAGACCCACGCTCACCGGCTCCAGATTTATCAGCAATAAACCAGCCAGCCGGAAGGGCCGAGCGCA
GAAGTGGTCCTGCAACTTTATCCGCCTCCATCCAGTCTATTAATTGTTGCCGGGAAGCTAGAGTAAGTAG
TTCGCCAGTTAATAGTTTGCGCAACGTTGTTGCCATTGCTACAGGCATCGTGGTGTCACGCTCGTCGTTT
GGTATGGCTTCATTCAGCTCCGGTTCCCAACGATCAAGGCGAGTTACATGATCCCCCATGTTGTGCAAAA
AAGCGGTTAGCTCCTTCGGTCCTCCGATCGTTGTCAGAAGTAAGTTGGCCGCAGTGTTATCACTCATGGT
TATGGCAGCACTGCATAATTCTCTTACTGTCATGCCATCCGTAAGATGCTTTTCTGTGACTGGTGAGTAC
TCAACCAAGTCATTCTGAGAATAGTGTATGCGGCGACCGAGTTGCTCTTGCCCGGCGTCAATACGGGATA
ATACCGCGCCACATAGCAGAACTTTAAAAGTGCTCATCATTGGAAAACGTTCTTCGGGGCGAAAACTCTC
AAGGATCTTACCGCTGTTGAGATCCAGTTCGATGTAACCCACTCGTGCACCCAACTGATCTTCAGCATCT
TTTACTTTCACCAGCGTTTCTGGGTGAGCAAAAACAGGAAGGCAAAATGCCGCAAAAAAGGGAATAAGGG
CGACACGGAAATGTTGAATACTCATACTCTTCCTTTTTCAATATTATTGAAGCATTTATCAGGGTTATTG
TCTCATGAGCGGATACATATTTGAATGTATTTAGAAAAATAAACAAATAGGGGTTCCGCGCACATTTCCC
CGAAAAGTGCCACCTGACGTCTAAGAAACCATTATTATCATGACATTAACCTATAAAAATAGGCGTATCA
CGAGGCCCTTTCGTCTCGCGCGTTTCGGTGATGACGGTGAAAACCTCTGACACATGCAGCTCCCGGAGAC
GGTCACAGCTTGTCTGTAAGCGGATGCCGGGAGCAGACAAGCCCGTCAGGGCGCGTCAGCGGGTGTTGGC
GGGTGTCGGGGCTGGCTTAACTATGCGGCATCAGAGCAGATTGTACTGAGAGTGCACCATATGCGGTGTG
AAATACCGCACAGATGCGTAAGGAGAAAATACCGCATCAGGCGCCATTCGCCATTCAGGCTGCGCAACTG
TTGGGAAGGGCGATCGGTGCGGGCCTCTTCGCTATTACGCCAGCTGGCGAAAGGGGGATGTGCTGCAAGG
CGATTAAGTTGGGTAACGCCAGGGTTTTCCCAGTCACGACGTTGTAAAACGACGGCCAGTGAATTCGAGC
TCGGTACCCATGTGGGAAAGCCTTCAGCCATAGTGCATCCCTTTGTAAGCATTTAAGGACCCATACTGTG
GAGAAATGCTATAGATGTAAAGAATGTGGTAAATCCTTCAGTCGAAGGTCTGGGCTTTTTATACATCAAA
AAATCCATGCTCAAGAAAATCCCCATAAATACAATCCAGGCAGGAAGGCATCCAGTTACAGCACTTCCCT
TTCTGGAAGTCAGAAAATTCATCTCAGAAAGAAGTCCTACTTATGTAATGAATGTGGCAACACCTTTAAG
TCTAGCTCATCCCTTCGTTATCATCAGAGAATTCACACTGGAGAGAAGCCTTTTAAATGTAGTGAATGTG
GGAGAGCCTTCAGCCAGAGTGCCTCTCTTATTCAACATGAAAGAATTCACACCGGAGAAAAGCCCTATAG
ATGCAATGAATGTGGGAAAGGCTTTACTTCTATTTCACGACTTAATAGACACCGAATAATTCATACTGGA
GAGAAATTGTATAATTGTAATGAATGTGGTAAAGCCTTAAGCTCCCACTCAACACTTATTATTCATGAGC
GAATTCATACTGGAGAAAAACCATGTAAATGTAAAGTATGTGGAAAAGCCTTCAGACAGAGTTCCGCTCT
CATTCAACATCAGAGAATGCATACTGGAGAAAGACCCTATAAGTGTAACGAATGTGACAAAACATTCAGG
TGTAACTCATCGCTTAGTAATCACCAGAGAATTCATACTGGAGAGAAACCATATCGATGTTTAGAATGTG
GGATGTCTTTTGGCCAAAGTGCAGCTCTTATACAACATCAGAGGATTCATACAGGAGAAAAACCCTTTAA
ATGTAATACATGTGGAAAAACTTTTAGACAAAGCTCATCACTTATTGCACATCAAAGAATTCATACTGGA
GAGAAACCCTATGAATGTAATGCATGTGGGAAACTCTTTAGCCAGAGGTCATCCCTTACTAATCATTATA
AAATTCACATTGAAGAGGACTCCTTAAAAGCCGATTTGCATGTGGGGATTCCAACTACTGCAAGCGAGAA
TCTTTATTTTCAGGGCGCCGCCAAATTCAAAGAAACCGCTGCTGCTAAATTCGAACGCCAGCACATGGAC
AGCGGAGGTGGAGGTTCGAGCGGTCCCTCGGGTTCGTCGAGCCTGGAAGTTCTGTTCCAGGGGCCCCTGT
CGTCGAGCGGTCCCTCGGGTTCGATGGTGAGCAAAGGCGAGGAGCTGTTCACCGGGGTGGTGCCCATCCT
GGTCGAGCTGGACGGCGACGTAAACGGCCACAAGTTCAGCGTGTCCGGCGAGGGCGAGGGCGATGCCACC
TACGGCAAGCTGACCCTGAAGTTCATCTGCACCACCGGCAAGCTGCCCGTGCCCTGGCCCACCCTCGTGA
CCACCCTGACCTACGGCGTGCAGTGCTTCAGCCGCTACCCCGACCACATGAAGCAGCACGACTTCTTCAA
GTCCGCCATGCCCGAAGGCTACGTCCAGGAGCGCACCATCTTCTTCAAGGACGACGGCAACTACAAGACC
CGCGCCGAGGTGAAGTTCGAGGGCGACACCCTGGTGAACCGCATCGAGCTGAAGGGCATCGACTTCAAGG
AGGACGGCAACATCCTGGGGCACAAGCTGGAGTACAACTACAACAGCCACAACGTCTATATCATGGCCGA
CAAGCAGAAGAACGGCATCAAGGTGAACTTCAAGATCCGCCACAACATCGAGGACGGCAGCGTGCAGCTC
GCCGACCACTACCAGCAGAACACCCCCATCGGCGACGGCCCCGTGCTGCTGCCCGACAACCACTACCTGA
GCACCCAGTCCGCCCTGAGCAAAGACCCCAACGAGAAGCGCGATCACATGGTCCTTAAGGAGTTCGTGAC
CGCCGCCGGGATCACTCTCGGCATGGACGAGCTGTACAAGTAATGATCTAGAGTCGAGTTAATTAAGAAT
TCCGCCCCCCCCCCTCTCCCTCCCCCCCCCTAACGTTACTGGCCGAAGCCGCTTGGAATAAGGCCGGTGT
GCGTTTGTCTATATGTTATTTTCCACCATATTGCCGTCTTTTGGCAATGTGAGGGCCCGGAAACCTGGCC
CTGTCTTCTTGACGAGCATTCCTAGGGGTCTTTCCCCTCTCGCCAAAGGAATGCAGGGTCTGTTGAATGT
CGTGAAGGAAGCAGTTCCTCTGGAAGCTTCTTGAAGACAAACAACGTCTGTAGCGACCCTTTGCAGGCAG
CGGAACCCCCCACCTGGCGACAGGTGCCTCTGCGGCCAAAAGCCACGTGTATAAGATACACCTGCAAAGG
CGGCACAACCCCAGTGCCACGTTGTGAGTTGGATAGTTGTGGAAAGAGTCAAATGGCTCTCCTCAAGCGT
ATTCAACAAGGGGCTGAAGGATGCCCAGAAGGTACCCCATTGTATGGGATCTGATCTGGGGCCTCGGTGC
ACATGCTTTACATGTGTTTAGTCGAGGTTAAAAAAACGTCTAGGCCCCCCGAACCACGGGGACGTGGTTT
TCCTTTGAAAAACACGATGATAATATGGCCACAACCTGTTACATTGCACAAGATAAAAATATATCATCAC
GAACAGTAAAACTGTCTGCTTACATAAACAGTAATACAAGGGGTGTTATGGGATCGGCCATTGAACAAGA
TGGATTGCACGCAGGTTCTCCGGCCGCTTGGGTGGAGAGGCTATTCGGCTATGACTGGGCACAACAGACA
ATCGGCTGCTCTGATGCCGCCGTGTTCCGGCTGTCAGCGCAGGGGCGCCCGGTTCTTTTTGTCAAGACCG
ACCTGTCCGGTGCCCTGAATGAACTGCAGGACGAGGCAGCGCGGCTATCGTGGCTGGCCACGACGGGCGT
TCCTTGCGCAGCTGTGCTCGACGTTGTCACTGAAGCGGGAAGGGACTGGCTGCTATTGGGCGAAGTGCCG
GGGCAGGATCTCCTGTCATCTCACCTTGCTCCTGCCGAGAAAGTATCCATCATGGCTGATGCAATGCGGC
GGCTGCATACGCTTGATCCGGCTACCTGCCCATTCGACCACCAAGCGAAACATCGCATCGAGCGAGCACG
TACTCGGATGGAAGCCGGTCTTGTCGATCAGGATGATCTGGACGAAGAGCATCAGGGGCTCGCGCCAGCC
GAACTGTTCGCCAGGCTCAAGGCGCGCATGCCCGACGGCGAGGATCTCGTCGTGACCCATGGCGATGCCT
GCTTGCCGAATATCATGGTGGAAAATGGCCGCTTTTCTGGATTCATCGACTGTGGCCGGCTGGGTGTGGC
GGACCGCTATCAGGACATAGCGTTGGCTACCCGTGATATTGCTGAAGAGCTTGGCGGCGAATGGGCTGAC
CGCTTCCTCGTGCTTTACGGTATCGCCGCTCCCGATTCGCAGCGCATCGCCTTCTATCGCCTTCTTGACG
AGTTCTTCTGAGTCTGAAAGCCTTAAACCAAAACTCATCAGAGAATACATGCTTGAGAGTGATTTATTAA
ATATAATGAATATGAGAAAACTCTTAGTTCTCATCAGATACTAAGTTTTAAGAATAAACTTTAGCTATGT
AATAACTTATGGGAAAAGCTTTTATACTTGTCACTCACTTTTTAAAATATCCCGAGACAGTTCACTGTTG
CAGACATTGAAATTGGCCATTTGTAAGATAAAAGGTATGTTTATAAAATCTCTTTATATAATATATGCTA
TCTATGACATGCAAAAAAGAAAAGTCTGGGTGCTGAGGTGCTGAATTTTTCATTAGAAAAACATTTGTAT
AAACTACTATTATATAAATATAAGCATATTTATTACAGCAAACATTTTAATAGCAAACAAAACAATTGAT
CTTAAAAATATATGCAATATATACTTACCTGGCAGGGAAGATTACCATGATCACGAAGGTGGTTTTCCCA
GGGCAAGGCTTATCCATTGCACTCCAGATGTGCTGACCCCTTCAATTTCCCAAAATGTGGAAAACTCAAC
TGCATAATTTATGGTAGTGGGGGACTACATTCGCACTTTCTCCTGAAATATATATATATATGCAGTATTA
GAGCAAAGGACCAATAAGAGATAAAAACTAACTGAACTACCTCTTAGTGCCTGGAATTTACCTTTTCCTG
ACTTACTGTCAAACTTCGTGCATGGCTTTTATTAAAAAAGAAAAAATCTGTTCTCTTCTTTGTTGTAGTC
ATGTCCAAACAACATCTAATAGCCTCCCATATTTTCTATACATTTCCTAGTTTTGTTTTCAGAATTTTTT
CTTTATTGTCTTGAAGTCATATTTATTATGAAACCATACTTGCTATGCTCTGAACAGTAATGTTAGATAG
TTTAGGTTGAAGCATTTTGTTTGTTTAGGCAATCACTTCAAGGTTAAAG
