Features (pLannotate 1.2.2; 20 found; start..end, strand, type, name):
      1..21      +  misc_feature   MCS (fragment): pUC18/19 multiple cloning site
     58..74      -  protein_bind   lac operator: The lac repressor binds to the lac operator to inhibit transcription in E. coli. This inhibition can be relieved by adding lactose or isopropyl-β-D-thiogalactopyranoside (IPTG). lac repressor encoded by lacI
     82..112     -  promoter       lac promoter: promoter for the E. coli lac operon
    127..148     -  protein_bind   CAP binding site: CAP binding activates transcription in the presence of cAMP. E. coli catabolite activator protein
    161..253     -  CDS            lacI (fragment): lac repressor; lacI; The lac repressor binds to the lac operator to inhibit transcription in E. coli. This inhibition can be relieved by adding lactose or isopropyl-β-D-thiogalactopyranoside (IPTG).
    436..1024    -  rep_origin     ori: high-copy-number ColE1/pMB1/pBR322/pUC origin of replication
   1195..2055    -  CDS            AmpR: β-lactamase; bla; confers resistance to ampicillin, carbenicillin, and related antibiotics
   2056..2160    -  promoter       AmpR promoter: bla
   2255..2290    +  CDS            rop (fragment): Rop protein, which maintains plasmids at low copy number; rop
   2392..2491    +  misc_feature   bom (fragment): basis of mobility region from pBR322
   2497..2654    -  CDS            lacZα (fragment): LacZα fragment of β-galactosidase; lacZ fragment
   2707..2817    +  CDS            ZNF567 (fragment): ZN567_BOVIN - Experimental evidence at transcript level: Swiss-Prot protein existence level 2. May be involved in transcriptional regulation. From Bos taurus (Bovine).
   3058..3076    +  CDS            CCR5TC (fragment): zinc-finger domain from the CCR5-224 (+) zinc-finger nuclease that recognizes the left half-site target sequence in the human CCR5 gene (Perez et al., 2008; Gross et al., 2013)
   3705..3725    +  CDS            capTEV™ (fragment): composite tag for in vivo biotinylation, TEV protease cleavage, and 6xHis tagging
   3739..3783    +  CDS            S-Tag: affinity and epitope tag derived from pancreatic ribonuclease A
   3874..4593    +  CDS            EGFP: the original enhanced GFP (Yang et al., 1996) mammalian codon-optimized
   4631..5216    +  misc_feature   IRES2: internal ribosome entry site (IRES) of the encephalomyocarditis virus (EMCV)
   5298..6101    +  CDS            NeoR/KanR: aminoglycoside phosphotransferase from Tn5; aph(3')-II (or nptII); confers resistance to neomycin, kanamycin, and G418 (Geneticin®)
   6530..6694    +  ncRNA          U1: Accession: RF00003 - U1 spliceosomal RNA
   6694..6711    -  promoter       LEU2 promoter (fragment): S. cerevisiae LEU2
>Addgene plasmid #112309 | pZNF354B-donor | addgene full sequence | sequence record 228461 | Addgene NGS Result
GACCTGCAGGCATGCAAGCTTGGCGTAATCATGGTCATAGCTGTTTCCTGTGTGAAATTGTTATCCGCTC
ACAATTCCACACAACATACGAGCCGGAAGCATAAAGTGTAAAGCCTGGGGTGCCTAATGAGTGAGCTAAC
TCACATTAATTGCGTTGCGCTCACTGCCCGCTTTCCAGTCGGGAAACCTGTCGTGCCAGCTGCATTAATG
AATCGGCCAACGCGCGGGGAGAGGCGGTTTGCGTATTGGGCGCTCTTCCGCTTCCTCGCTCACTGACTCG
CTGCGCTCGGTCGTTCGGCTGCGGCGAGCGGTATCAGCTCACTCAAAGGCGGTAATACGGTTATCCACAG
AATCAGGGGATAACGCAGGAAAGAACATGTGAGCAAAAGGCCAGCAAAAGGCCAGGAACCGTAAAAAGGC
CGCGTTGCTGGCGTTTTTCCATAGGCTCCGCCCCCCTGACGAGCATCACAAAAATCGACGCTCAAGTCAG
AGGTGGCGAAACCCGACAGGACTATAAAGATACCAGGCGTTTCCCCCTGGAAGCTCCCTCGTGCGCTCTC
CTGTTCCGACCCTGCCGCTTACCGGATACCTGTCCGCCTTTCTCCCTTCGGGAAGCGTGGCGCTTTCTCA
TAGCTCACGCTGTAGGTATCTCAGTTCGGTGTAGGTCGTTCGCTCCAAGCTGGGCTGTGTGCACGAACCC
CCCGTTCAGCCCGACCGCTGCGCCTTATCCGGTAACTATCGTCTTGAGTCCAACCCGGTAAGACACGACT
TATCGCCACTGGCAGCAGCCACTGGTAACAGGATTAGCAGAGCGAGGTATGTAGGCGGTGCTACAGAGTT
CTTGAAGTGGTGGCCTAACTACGGCTACACTAGAAGAACAGTATTTGGTATCTGCGCTCTGCTGAAGCCA
GTTACCTTCGGAAAAAGAGTTGGTAGCTCTTGATCCGGCAAACAAACCACCGCTGGTAGCGGTGGTTTTT
TTGTTTGCAAGCAGCAGATTACGCGCAGAAAAAAAGGATCTCAAGAAGATCCTTTGATCTTTTCTACGGG
GTCTGACGCTCAGTGGAACGAAAACTCACGTTAAGGGATTTTGGTCATGAGATTATCAAAAAGGATCTTC
ACCTAGATCCTTTTAAATTAAAAATGAAGTTTTAAATCAATCTAAAGTATATATGAGTAAACTTGGTCTG
ACAGTTACCAATGCTTAATCAGTGAGGCACCTATCTCAGCGATCTGTCTATTTCGTTCATCCATAGTTGC
CTGACTCCCCGTCGTGTAGATAACTACGATACGGGAGGGCTTACCATCTGGCCCCAGTGCTGCAATGATA
CCGCGAGACCCACGCTCACCGGCTCCAGATTTATCAGCAATAAACCAGCCAGCCGGAAGGGCCGAGCGCA
GAAGTGGTCCTGCAACTTTATCCGCCTCCATCCAGTCTATTAATTGTTGCCGGGAAGCTAGAGTAAGTAG
TTCGCCAGTTAATAGTTTGCGCAACGTTGTTGCCATTGCTACAGGCATCGTGGTGTCACGCTCGTCGTTT
GGTATGGCTTCATTCAGCTCCGGTTCCCAACGATCAAGGCGAGTTACATGATCCCCCATGTTGTGCAAAA
AAGCGGTTAGCTCCTTCGGTCCTCCGATCGTTGTCAGAAGTAAGTTGGCCGCAGTGTTATCACTCATGGT
TATGGCAGCACTGCATAATTCTCTTACTGTCATGCCATCCGTAAGATGCTTTTCTGTGACTGGTGAGTAC
TCAACCAAGTCATTCTGAGAATAGTGTATGCGGCGACCGAGTTGCTCTTGCCCGGCGTCAATACGGGATA
ATACCGCGCCACATAGCAGAACTTTAAAAGTGCTCATCATTGGAAAACGTTCTTCGGGGCGAAAACTCTC
AAGGATCTTACCGCTGTTGAGATCCAGTTCGATGTAACCCACTCGTGCACCCAACTGATCTTCAGCATCT
TTTACTTTCACCAGCGTTTCTGGGTGAGCAAAAACAGGAAGGCAAAATGCCGCAAAAAAGGGAATAAGGG
CGACACGGAAATGTTGAATACTCATACTCTTCCTTTTTCAATATTATTGAAGCATTTATCAGGGTTATTG
TCTCATGAGCGGATACATATTTGAATGTATTTAGAAAAATAAACAAATAGGGGTTCCGCGCACATTTCCC
CGAAAAGTGCCACCTGACGTCTAAGAAACCATTATTATCATGACATTAACCTATAAAAATAGGCGTATCA
CGAGGCCCTTTCGTCTCGCGCGTTTCGGTGATGACGGTGAAAACCTCTGACACATGCAGCTCCCGGAGAC
GGTCACAGCTTGTCTGTAAGCGGATGCCGGGAGCAGACAAGCCCGTCAGGGCGCGTCAGCGGGTGTTGGC
GGGTGTCGGGGCTGGCTTAACTATGCGGCATCAGAGCAGATTGTACTGAGAGTGCACCATATGCGGTGTG
AAATACCGCACAGATGCGTAAGGAGAAAATACCGCATCAGGCGCCATTCGCCATTCAGGCTGCGCAACTG
TTGGGAAGGGCGATCGGTGCGGGCCTCTTCGCTATTACGCCAGCTGGCGAAAGGGGGATGTGCTGCAAGG
CGATTAAGTTGGGTAACGCCAGGGTTTTCCCAGTCACGACGTTGTAAAACGACGGCCAGTGAATTCGAGC
TCGGTACCCACCATAGTGCATCCCTTTSYAWAGTGCATCCCTTTGTAAGCATTTAAGGACCCATACTGTG
GAGAAATGCTATAGATGTAAAGAATGTGGTAAATCCTTCAGTCGAAGGTCTGGGCTTTTTATACATCAAA
AAATCCATGCTCAAGAAAATCCCCATAAATACAATCCAGGTAGGAAGGCATCCAGTTACAGCACTTCCCT
TTCTGGAAGTCAGAAAATTCATCTCAGAAAGAAGTCCTACTTATGTAATGAATGTGGCAACACCTTTAAG
TCTAGCTCATCCCTTCGTTATCATCAGAGAATTCACACTGGAGAGAAGCCTTTTAAATGTAGTGAATGTG
GGAGAGCCTTCAGCCAGAGTGCCTCTCTTATTCAACATGAAAGAATTCACACCGGAGAAAAGCCCTATAG
ATGCAATGAATGTGGGAAAGGCTTTACTTCTATTTCACGACTTAATAGACACCGAATAATTCATACTGGA
GAGAAATTGTATAATTGTAATGAATGTGGTAAAGCCTTAAGCTCCCACTCAACACTTATTATTCATGAGC
GAATTCATACTGGAGAAAAACCATGTAAATGTAAAGTATGTGGAAAAGCCTTCAGACAGAGTTCCGCTCT
CATTCAACATCAGAGAATGCATACTGGAGAAAGACCCTATAAGTGTAACGAATGTGACAAAACATTCAGG
TGTAACTCATCGCTTAGTAATCACCAGAGAATTCATACTGGAGAGAAACCATATCGATGTTTAGAATGTG
GGATGTCTTTTGGCCAAAGTGCAGCTCTTATACAACATCAGAGGATTCATACAGGAGAAAAACCCTTTAA
ATGTAATACATGTGGAAAAACTTTTAGACAAAGCTCATCACTTATTGCACATCAAAGAATTCATACTGGA
GAGAAACCCTATGAATGTAATGCATGTGGGAAACTCTTTAGCCAGAGGTCATCCCTTACTAATCATTATA
AAATTCACATTGAAGAGGACTCCTTAAAAGCCGATTTGCATGTGGGGATTCCAACTACTGCAAGCGAGAA
TCTTTATTTTCAGGGCGCCGCCAAATTCAAAGAAACCGCTGCTGCTAAATTCGAACGCCAGCACATGGAC
AGCGGAGGTGGAGGTTCGAGCGGTCCCTCGGGTTCGTCGAGCCTGGAAGTTCTGTTCCAGGGGCCCCTGT
CGTCGAGCGGTCCCTCGGGTTCGATGGTGAGCAAAGGCGAGGAGCTGTTCACCGGGGTGGTGCCCATCCT
GGTCGAGCTGGACGGCGACGTAAACGGCCACAAGTTCAGCGTGTCCGGCGAGGGCGAGGGCGATGCCACC
TACGGCAAGCTGACCCTGAAGTTCATCTGCACCACCGGCAAGCTGCCCGTGCCCTGGCCCACCCTCGTGA
CCACCCTGACCTACGGCGTGCAGTGCTTCAGCCGCTACCCCGACCACATGAAGCAGCACGACTTCTTCAA
GTCCGCCATGCCCGAAGGCTACGTCCAGGAGCGCACCATCTTCTTCAAGGACGACGGCAACTACAAGACC
CGCGCCGAGGTGAAGTTCGAGGGCGACACCCTGGTGAACCGCATCGAGCTGAAGGGCATCGACTTCAAGG
AGGACGGCAACATCCTGGGGCACAAGCTGGAGTACAACTACAACAGCCACAACGTCTATATCATGGCCGA
CAAGCAGAAGAACGGCATCAAGGTGAACTTCAAGATCCGCCACAACATCGAGGACGGCAGCGTGCAGCTC
GCCGACCACTACCAGCAGAACACCCCCATCGGCGACGGCCCCGTGCTGCTGCCCGACAACCACTACCTGA
GCACCCAGTCCGCCCTGAGCAAAGACCCCAACGAGAAGCGCGATCACATGGTCCTTAAGGAGTTCGTGAC
CGCCGCCGGGATCACTCTCGGCATGGACGAGCTGTACAAGTAATGATCTAGAGTCGAGTTAATTAAGAAT
TCCGCCCCCCCCCCTCTCCCTCCCCCCCCCTAACGTTACTGGCCGAAGCCGCTTGGAATAAGGCCGGTGT
GCGTTTGTCTATATGTTATTTTCCACCATATTGCCGTCTTTTGGCAATGTGAGGGCCCGGAAACCTGGCC
CTGTCTTCTTGACGAGCATTCCTAGGGGTCTTTCCCCTCTCGCCAAAGGAATGCAGGGTCTGTTGAATGT
CGTGAAGGAAGCAGTTCCTCTGGAAGCTTCTTGAAGACAAACAACGTCTGTAGCGACCCTTTGCAGGCAG
CGGAACCCCCCACCTGGCGACAGGTGCCTCTGCGGCCAAAAGCCACGTGTATAAGATACACCTGCAAAGG
CGGCACAACCCCAGTGCCACGTTGTGAGTTGGATAGTTGTGGAAAGAGTCAAATGGCTCTCCTCAAGCGT
ATTCAACAAGGGGCTGAAGGATGCCCAGAAGGTACCCCATTGTATGGGATCTGATCTGGGGCCTCGGTGC
ACATGCTTTACATGTGTTTAGTCGAGGTTAAAAAAACGTCTAGGCCCCCCGAACCACGGGGACGTGGTTT
TCCTTTGAAAAACACGATGATAATATGGCCACAACCTGTTACATTGCACAAGATAAAAATATATCATCAC
GAACAGTAAAACTGTCTGCTTACATAAACAGTAATACAAGGGGTGTTATGGGATCGGCCATTGAACAAGA
TGGATTGCACGCAGGTTCTCCGGCCGCTTGGGTGGAGAGGCTATTCGGCTATGACTGGGCACAACAGACA
ATCGGCTGCTCTGATGCCGCCGTGTTCCGGCTGTCAGCGCAGGGGCGCCCGGTTCTTTTTGTCAAGACCG
ACCTGTCCGGTGCCCTGAATGAACTGCAGGACGAGGCAGCGCGGCTATCGTGGCTGGCCACGACGGGCGT
TCCTTGCGCAGCTGTGCTCGACGTTGTCACTGAAGCGGGAAGGGACTGGCTGCTATTGGGCGAAGTGCCG
GGGCAGGATCTCCTGTCATCTCACCTTGCTCCTGCCGAGAAAGTATCCATCATGGCTGATGCAATGCGGC
GGCTGCATACGCTTGATCCGGCTACCTGCCCATTCGACCACCAAGCGAAACATCGCATCGAGCGAGCACG
TACTCGGATGGAAGCCGGTCTTGTCGATCAGGATGATCTGGACGAAGAGCATCAGGGGCTCGCGCCAGCC
GAACTGTTCGCCAGGCTCAAGGCGCGCATGCCCGACGGCGAGGATCTCGTCGTGACCCATGGCGATGCCT
GCTTGCCGAATATCATGGTGGAAAATGGCCGCTTTTCTGGATTCATCGACTGTGGCCGGCTGGGTGTGGC
GGACCGCTATCAGGACATAGCGTTGGCTACCCGTGATATTGCTGAAGAGCTTGGCGGCGAATGGGCTGAC
CGCTTCCTCGTGCTTTACGGTATCGCCGCTCCCGATTCGCAGCGCATCGCCTTCTATCGCCTTCTTGACG
AGTTCTTCTGAGTCTGAAAGCCTTAAACCAAAACTCATCAGAGAATACATGCTTGAGAGTGATTTATTAA
ATATAATGAATATGAGAAAACTCTTAGTTCTCATCAGATACTAAGTTTTAAGAATAAACTTTAGCTATGT
AATAACTTATGGGAAAAGCTTTTATACTTGTCACTCACTTTTTAAAATATCCCGAGACAGTTCACTGTTG
CAGACATTGAAATTGGCCATTTGTAAGATAAAAGGTATGTTTATAAAATCTCTTTATATAATATATGCTA
TCTATGACATGCAAAAAAGAAAAGTCTGGGTGCTGAGGTGCTGAATTTTTCATTAGAAAAACATTTGTAT
AAACTACTATTATATAAATATAAGCATATTTATTACAGCAAACATTTTAATAGCAAACAAAACAATTGAT
CTTAAAAATATATGCAATATATACTTACCTGGCAGGGAAGATTACCATGATCACGAAGGTGGTTTTCCCA
GGGCAAGGCTTATCCATTGCACTCCAGATGTGCTGACCCCTTCAATTTCCCAAAATGTGGAAAACTCAAC
TGCATAATTTATGGTAGTGGGGGACTACATTCGCACTTTCTCCTGAAATATATATATATATGCAGTATTA
GAGCAAAGGACCAATAAGAGATAAAAACTAACTGAACTACCTCTTAGTGTCTGGAATTTACCTTTTCCTG
ACTTACTGTCAAACTTCGTGCATGGCTTTTATTAAAAAAGAAAAAATCTGTTCTCTTCTTTGTTGTAGTC
ATGTCCAAACAACATCTAATAGCCTCCCATATTTTCTATACATTTCCTAGTTTTGTTTTCAGAATTTTTT
CTTTATTGTCTTGAAGTCATATTTATTATGAAACCATACTTGCTATGCTCTGAACAGTAATGTTAGATAG
TTTAGGTTGAAGCATTTTGTTTGTTTAGGCAATCACTTCAAGGTTAAAG
